>Addgene plasmid #192815 | pcDNA C12 ecDHFR DD YFP HA | addgene full sequence | sequence record 377240 | Addgene NGS Result
GACGGATCGGGAGATCTCCCGATCCCCTATGGTGCACTCTCAGTACAATCTGCTCTGATGCCGCATAGTT
AAGCCAGTATCTGCTCCCTGCTTGTGTGTTGGAGGTCGCTGAGTAGTGCGCGAGCAAAATTTAAGCTACA
ACAAGGCAAGGCTTGACCGACAATTGCATGAAGAATCTGCTTAGGGTTAGGCGTTTTGCGCTGCTTCGCG
ATGTACGGGCCAGATATACGCGTTGACATTGATTATTGACTAGTTATTAATAGTAATCAATTACGGGGTC
ATTAGTTCATAGCCCATATATGGAGTTCCGCGTTACATAACTTACGGTAAATGGCCCGCCTGGCTGACCG
CCCAACGACCCCCGCCCATTGACGTCAATAATGACGTATGTTCCCATAGTAACGCCAATAGGGACTTTCC
ATTGACGTCAATGGGTGGAGTATTTACGGTAAACTGCCCACTTGGCAGTACATCAAGTGTATCATATGCC
AAGTACGCCCCCTATTGACGTCAATGACGGTAAATGGCCCGCCTGGCATTATGCCCAGTACATGACCTTA
TGGGACTTTCCTACTTGGCAGTACATCTACGTATTAGTCATCGCTATTACCATGGTGATGCGGTTTTGGC
AGTACATCAATGGGCGTGGATAGCGGTTTGACTCACGGGGATTTCCAAGTCTCCACCCCATTGACGTCAA
TGGGAGTTTGTTTTGGCACCAAAATCAACGGGACTTTCCAAAATGTCGTAACAACTCCGCCCCATTGACG
CAAATGGGCGGTAGGCGTGTACGGTGGGAGGTCTATATAAGCAGAGCTCTCTGGCTAACTAGAGAACCCA
CTGCTTACTGGCTTATCGAAATTAATACGACTCACTATAGGGAGACCCAAGCTGGCTAGTTAAGCTATCA
ACAAGTTTGTACAAAAAAGCAGGCTTTAAAGGAACCAATTCAGTCGACTGGATCCGGTACCGGCCACCAT
GATCAGTCTGATTGCGGCGTTAGCGGTAGATCGCGTTATCGGCATGGAAAACGCCATGCCGTGGAACCTG
CCTGCCGATCTCGCCTGGTTTAAACGCAACACCTTAAATAAACCCGTGATTATGGGCCGCCATACCTGGG
AATCAATCGGTCGTCCGTTGCCAGGACGCAAAAATATTATCCTCAGCAGTCAACCGGGTACGGACGATCG
CGTAACGCGGGTGAAGTCGGTGGATGAAGCCATCGCGGCGTGTGGTGACGTACCAGAAATCATGGTGATT
GGCGGCGGTCGCGTTTATGAACAGTTCTTGCCAAAAGCGCAAAAACTGTATCTGTCGCATATCGACGCAG
AAGTGGATGGCGACACCCATTTCCCGGATTACGAGCCGGATGACTGGGAATCGGTATTCAGCGAATTCCA
CGATGCCGATGCGCTGAACTCTCACAGCTATTGCTTTGAGATTCTGGAGCGGCGGGCATGCGTGAGCAAG
GGCGAGGAGCTGTTCACCGGGGTGGTGCCCATCCTGGTCGAGCTGGACGGCGACGTAAACGGCCACAAGT
TCAGCGTGTCCGGCGAGGGCGAGGGCGATGCCACCTACGGCAAGCTGACCCTGAAGTTCATCTGCACCAC
CGGCAAGCTGCCCGTGCCCTGGCCCACCCTCGTGACCACCTTCGGCTACGGCCTGCAGTGCTTCGCCCGC
TACCCCGACCACATGAAGCAGCACGACTTCTTCAAGTCCGCCATGCCCGAAGGCTACGTCCAGGAGCGCA
CCATCTTCTTCAAGGACGACGGCAACTACAAGACCCGCGCCGAGGTGAAGTTCGAGGGCGACACCCTGGT
GAACCGCATCGAGCTGAAGGGCATCGACTTCAAGGAGGACGGCAACATCCTGGGGCACAAGCTGGAGTAC
AACTACAACAGCCACAACGTCTATATCATGGCCGACAAGCAGAAGAACGGCATCAAGGTGAACTTCAAGA
TCCGCCACAACATCGAGGACGGCAGCGTGCAGCTCGCCGACCACTACCAGCAGAACACCCCCATCGGCGA
CGGCCCCGTGCTGCTGCCCGACAACCACTACCTGAGCTACCAGTCCGCCCTGAGCAAAGACCCCAACGAG
AAGCGCGATCACATGGTCCTGCTGGAGTTCGTGACCGCCGCCGGGATCACTCTCGGCATGGACGAGCTGT
ACAAGGTCGACTATCCGTACGACGTACCAGACTACGCATAAAAGGTAAGCCTATCCCTAACCCTCTCCTC
GGTCTCGATTCTACGCGTACCGGTCATCATCACCATCACCATTGAGTTTAAACCCGCTGATCAGCCTCGA
CTGTGCCTTCTAGTTGCCAGCCATCTGTTGTTTGCCCCTCCCCCGTGCCTTCCTTGACCCTGGAAGGTGC
CACTCCCACTGTCCTTTCCTAATAAAATGAGGAAATTGCATCGCATTGTCTGAGTAGGTGTCATTCTATT
CTGGGGGGTGGGGTGGGGCAGGACAGCAAGGGGGAGGATTGGGAAGACAATAGCAGGCATGCTGGGGATG
CGGTGGGCTCTATGGCTTCTGAGGCGGAAAGAACCAGCTGGGGCTCTAGGGGGTATCCCC
[124 nt withheld, positions 2581-2704]
C
[91 nt withheld, positions 2706-2796]
A
[49 nt withheld, positions 2798-2846]
CCTTTGACGTTGGAGTCCACGTTCTTT
[37 nt withheld, positions 2874-2910]
ACCCTATCTCGGTCTATTCTTTTGATTTATAAGGGATTTTGCCGATTTCGGCCTATTGGTTAAAAAATGA
GCTGATTTAACAAAAATTTAACGCGAATTAATTCTGTGGAATGTGTGTCAGTTAGGGTGTGGAAAGTCCC
CAGGCTCCCCAGCAGGCAGAAGTATGCAAAGCATGCATCTCAATTAGTCAGCAACCAGGTGTGGAAAGTC
CCCAGGCTCCCCAGCAGGCAGAAGTATGCAAAGCATGCATCTCAATTAGTCAGCAACCATAGTCCCGCCC
CTAACTCCGCCCATCCCGCCCCTAACTCCGCCCAGTTCCGCCCATTCTCCGCCCCATGGCTGACTAATTT
TTTTTATTTATGCAGAGGCCGAGGCCGCCTCTGCCTCTGAGCTATTCCAGAAGTAGTGAGGAGGCTTTTT
TGGAGGCCTAGGCTTTTGCAAAAAGCTCCCGGGAGCTTGTATATCCATTTTCGGATCTGATCAAGAGACA
GGATGAGGATCGTTTCGCATGATTGAACAAGATGGATTGCACGCAGGTTCTCCGGCCGCTTGGGTGGAGA
GGCTATTCGGCTATGACTGGGCACAACAGACAATCGGCTGCTCTGATGCCGCCGTGTTCCGGCTGTCAGC
GCAGGGGCGCCCGGTTCTTTTTGTCAAGACCGACCTGTCCGGTGCCCTGAATGAACTGCAGGACGAGGCA
GCGCGGCTATCGTGGCTGGCCACGACGGGCGTTCCTTGCGCAGCTGTGCTCGACGTTGTCACTGAAGCGG
GAAGGGACTGGCTGCTATTGGGCGAAGTGCCGGGGCAGGATCTCCTGTCATCTCACCTTGCTCCTGCCGA
GAAAGTATCCATCATGGCTGATGCAATGCGGCGGCTGCATACGCTTGATCCGGCTACCTGCCCATTCGAC
CACCAAGCGAAACATCGCATCGAGCGAGCACGTACTCGGATGGAAGCCGGTCTTGTCGATCAGGATGATC
TGGACGAAGAGCATCAGGGGCTCGCGCCAGCCGAACTGTTCGCCAGGCTCAAGGCGCGCATGCCCGACGG
CGAGGATCTCGTCGTGACCCATGGCGATGCCTGCTTGCCGAATATCATGGTGGAAAATGGCCGCTTTTCT
GGATTCATCGACTGTGGCCGGCTGGGTGTGGCGGACCGCTATCAGGACATAGCGTTGGCTACCCGTGATA
TTGCTGAAGAGCTTGGCGGCGAATGGGCTGACCGCTTCCTCGTGCTTTACGGTATCGCCGCTCCCGATTC
GCAGCGCATCGCCTTCTATCGCCTTCTTGACGAGTTCTTCTGAGCGGGACTCTGGGGTTCGCGAAATGAC
CGACCAAGCGACGCCCAACCTGCCATCACGAGATTTCGATTCCACCGCCGCCTTCTATGAAAGGTTGGGC
TTCGGAATCGTTTTCCGGGACGCCGGCTGGATGATCCTCCAGCGCGGGGATCTCATGCTGGAGTTCTTCG
CCCACCCCAACTTGTTTATTGCAGCTTATAATGGTTACAAATAAAGCAATAGCATCACAAATTTCACAAA
TAAAGCATTTTTTTCACTGCATTCTAGTTGTGGTTTGTCCAAACTCATCAATGTATCTTATCATGTCTGT
ATACCGTCGACCTCTAGCTAGAGCTTGGCGTAATCATGGTCATAGCTGTTTCCTGTGTGAAATTGTTATC
CGCTCACAATTCCACACAACATACGAGCCGGAAGCATAAAGTGTAAAGCCTGGGGTGCCTAATGAGTGAG
CTAACTCACATTAATTGCGTTGCGCTCACTGCCCGCTTTCCAGTCGGGAAACCTGTCGTGCCAGCTGCAT
TAATGAATCGGCCAACGCGCGGGGAGAGGCGGTTTGCGTATTGGGCGCTCTTCCGCTTCCTCGCTCACTG
ACTCGCTGCGCTCGGTCGTTCGGCTGCGGCGAGCGGTATCAGCTCACTCAAAGGCGGTAATACGGTTATC
CACAGAATCAGGGGATAACGCAGGAAAGAACATGTGAGCAAAAGGCCAGCAAAAGGCCAGGAACCGTAAA
AAGGCCGCGTTGCTGGCGTTTTTCCATAGGCTCCGCCCCCCTGACGAGCATCACAAAAATCGACGCTCAA
GTCAGAGGTGGCGAAACCCGACAGGACTATAAAGATACCAGGCGTTTCCCCCTGGAAGCTCCCTCGTGCG
CTCTCCTGTTCCGACCCTGCCGCTTACCGGATACCTGTCCGCCTTTCTCCCTTCGGGAAGCGTGGCGCTT
TCTCATAGCTCACGCTGTAGGTATCTCAGTTCGGTGTAGGTCGTTCGCTCCAAGCTGGGCTGTGTGCACG
AACCCCCCGTTCAGCCCGACCGCTGCGCCTTATCCGGTAACTATCGTCTTGAGTCCAACCCGGTAAGACA
CGACTTATCGCCACTGGCAGCAGCCACTGGTAACAGGATTAGCAGAGCGAGGTATGTAGGCGGTGCTACA
GAGTTCTTGAAGTGGTGGCCTAACTACGGCTACACTAGAAGAACAGTATTTGGTATCTGCGCTCTGCTGA
AGCCAGTTACCTTCGGAAAAAGAGTTGGTAGCTCTTGATCCGGCAAACAAACCACCGCTGGTAGCGGTGG
TTTTTTTGTTTGCAAGCAGCAGATTACGCGCAGAAAAAAAGGATCTCAAGAAGATCCTTTGATCTTTTCT
ACGGGGTCTGACGCTCAGTGGAACGAAAACTCACGTTAAGGGATTTTGGTCATGAGATTATCAAAAAGGA
TCTTCACCTAGATCCTTTTAAATTAAAAATGAAGTTTTAAATCAATCTAAAGTATATATGAGTAAACTTG
GTCTGACAGTTACCAATGCTTAATCAGTGAGGCACCTATCTCAGCGATCTGTCTATTTCGTTCATCCATA
GTTGCCTGACTCCCCGTCGTGTAGATAACTACGATACGGGAGGGCTTACCATCTGGCCCCAGTGCTGCAA
TGATACCGCGAGACCCACGCTCACCGGCTCCAGATTTATCAGCAATAAACCAGCCAGCCGGAAGGGCCGA
GCGCAGAAGTGGTCCTGCAACTTTATCCGCCTCCATCCAGTCTATTAATTGTTGCCGGGAAGCTAGAGTA
AGTAGTTCGCCAGTTAATAGTTTGCGCAACGTTGTTGCCATTGCTACAGGCATCGTGGTGTCACGCTCGT
CGTTTGGTATGGCTTCATTCAGCTCCGGTTCCCAACGATCAAGGCGAGTTACATGATCCCCCATGTTGTG
CAAAAAAGCGGTTAGCTCCTTCGGTCCTCCGATCGTTGTCAGAAGTAAGTTGGCCGCAGTGTTATCACTC
ATGGTTATGGCAGCACTGCATAATTCTCTTACTGTCATGCCATCCGTAAGATGCTTTTCTGTGACTGGTG
AGTACTCAACCAAGTCATTCTGAGAATAGTGTATGCGGCGACCGAGTTGCTCTTGCCCGGCGTCAATACG
GGATAATACCGCGCCACATAGCAGAACTTTAAAAGTGCTCATCATTGGAAAACGTTCTTCGGGGCGAAAA
CTCTCAAGGATCTTACCGCTGTTGAGATCCAGTTCGATGTAACCCACTCGTGCACCCAACTGATCTTCAG
CATCTTTTACTTTCACCAGCGTTTCTGGGTGAGCAAAAACAGGAAGGCAAAATGCCGCAAAAAAGGGAAT
AAGGGCGACACGGAAATGTTGAATACTCATACTCTTCCTTTTTCAATATTATTGAAGCATTTATCAGGGT
TATTGTCTCATGAGCGGATACATATTTGAATGTATTTAGAAAAATAAACAAATAGGGGTTCCGCGCACAT
TTCCCCGAAAAGTGCCACCTGACGTC
Features (pLannotate 1.2.2; 23 found; start..end, strand, type, name):
     28..80      -  misc_feature   bom (fragment): basis of mobility region from pBR322
    235..614     +  enhancer       CMV enhancer: human cytomegalovirus immediate early enhancer
    615..818     +  promoter       CMV promoter: human cytomegalovirus (CMV) immediate early promoter
    814..847     +  LTR            5' LTR (truncated) (fragment): truncated 5' long terminal repeat (LTR) from HIV-1
    863..881     +  promoter       T7 promoter: promoter for bacteriophage T7 RNA polymerase
    911..935     +  protein_bind   attB1: mutant version of attB; recombination site for the Gateway® BP reaction BP Clonase™
    979..1455    +  CDS            ecDHFR: E. coli dihydrofolate reductase; folA
   1462..2175    +  CDS            EYFP: EYFP is a basic (constitutively fluorescent) green/yellow fluorescent protein published in 1996, derived from Aequorea victoria. It is reported to be a very rapidly-maturing weak dimer with high acid sensitivity.
   2214..2255    +  CDS            V5 tag: epitope tag from simian virus 5
   2311..2535    +  polyA_signal   bGH poly(A) signal: bovine growth hormone polyadenylation signal
   2539..2560    +  promoter       SV40 promoter (fragment): SV40 enhancer and early promoter
   2581..3009    +  rep_origin     f1 ori (sequence partly withheld): f1 bacteriophage origin of replication; arrow indicates direction of (+) strand synthesis
   3023..3352    +  promoter       SV40 promoter: SV40 enhancer and early promoter
   3419..4210    +  CDS            neo: KKA2_KLEPN - Also known as kan, nptII. Experimental evidence at protein level: Swiss-Prot protein existence level 1. Resistance to kanamycin, neomycin, paromomycin, ribostamycin, butirosin and gentamicin B. From Klebsiella pneumoniae.
   4236..4394    +  CDS            ble (fragment): BLE_KLEPN - Experimental evidence at protein level: Swiss-Prot protein existence level 1. Binding protein with a strong affinity to the bleomycin family of antibiotics. Binds to CL990; an antimitotic-antibiotic compound. From Klebsiella pneumoniae.
   4389..4510    +  polyA_signal   SV40 poly(A) signal: SV40 polyadenylation signal
   4583..4599    -  protein_bind   lac operator: The lac repressor binds to the lac operator to inhibit transcription in E. coli. This inhibition can be relieved by adding lactose or isopropyl-β-D-thiogalactopyranoside (IPTG). lac repressor encoded by lacI
   4607..4637    -  promoter       lac promoter: promoter for the E. coli lac operon
   4652..4673    -  protein_bind   CAP binding site: CAP binding activates transcription in the presence of cAMP. E. coli catabolite activator protein
   4686..4778    -  CDS            lacI (fragment): lac repressor; lacI; The lac repressor binds to the lac operator to inhibit transcription in E. coli. This inhibition can be relieved by adding lactose or isopropyl-β-D-thiogalactopyranoside (IPTG).
   4961..5549    -  rep_origin     ori: high-copy-number ColE1/pMB1/pBR322/pUC origin of replication
   5720..6580    -  CDS            AmpR: β-lactamase; bla; confers resistance to ampicillin, carbenicillin, and related antibiotics
   6581..6685    -  promoter       AmpR promoter: bla
