[The description below was written by a language model from this plasmid's Addgene catalogue record and pLannotate feature annotations shown in this document.]
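Description:
pcDNA C12 ecDHFR DD YFP HA is a 6.7 kb mammalian expression plasmid built on the pcDNA DEST40 backbone. It is maintained in E. coli through a high-copy ColE1/pUC-type origin and an ampicillin resistance gene (β-lactamase with its own promoter). An f1 origin is also present. For selection in mammalian cells it carries a neomycin phosphotransferase cassette driven by the SV40 enhancer/early promoter and terminated by an SV40 polyadenylation signal, which allows G418 selection of stable transfectants.

The payload is a fusion open reading frame expressed from the human CMV immediate-early enhancer and promoter and terminated by the bovine growth hormone poly(A) signal. A T7 promoter and a residual Gateway attB1 site lie upstream of the coding region. The fusion begins with E. coli dihydrofolate reductase (folA) carrying the missense mutations W74R, T113S, E120D and Q146L, the "C12" variant, which acts as an N-terminal destabilizing domain. This is followed by EYFP and, according to the catalogue entry, a C-terminal HA epitope. The HA tag is not called in the automated feature table, which instead annotates a backbone-derived V5 tag sequence downstream of EYFP; whether that V5 sequence is translated is not evident from the record.

Destabilizing domains of this kind direct the fused protein to rapid degradation unless a stabilizing ligand is bound, and this variant is described as having enhanced basal turnover in mammalian systems. The YFP reporter gives a fluorescent readout of fusion protein abundance, so the construct is suited to characterizing or benchmarking conditional protein stability in transfected mammalian cells.
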