Addgene plasmid #192815: pcDNA C12 ecDHFR DD YFP HA
Purpose: Expresses an N-terminal enhanced destabilizing domain (DD) version of E. coli DHFR with higher basal turnover in mammalian systems. Contains missense mutations W74R/T113S/E120D/Q146L.
Depositing lab: John Hulleman. Depositing organization: University of Texas Southwestern Medical Center. Publication: Development of a New DHFR-Based Destabilizing Domain with Enhanced Basal Turnover and Applicability in Mammalian Systems. Nakahara E, Mullapudi V, Collier GE, Joachimiak LA, Hulleman JD. ACS Chem Biol. 2022 Sep 19. doi: 10.1021/acschembio.2c00518. PubMed 36122928.
Backbone
  Vector backbone: pcDNA DEST40
  Backbone manufacturer: Thermo Fisher
  Backbone size w/o insert (bp): 5483
  Total vector size (bp): 6716
  Vector type: Mammalian Expression
  Selectable markers: Neomycin (select with G418)
Growth in bacteria
  Bacterial resistance: Ampicillin, 100 μg/mL
  Growth temperature: 37°C
  Growth strain: DH5alpha
  Copy number: High Copy
Gene/Insert
  Gene/Insert name: E. coli dihydrofolate reductase (alt names: ecDHFR; folA)
  Species: E. coli
  Insert size (bp): 1233
  Mutation: W74R/T113S/E120D/Q146L
  GenBank ID: J01609.1
  Promoter: CMV
  Tag / fusion protein: enhanced yellow fluorescent protein (C terminal on insert); hemagglutinin (C terminal on insert)
  Cloning method: Gibson Cloning
  Sequencing primers: 5′ CMV For
Terms and licenses: Academic/Nonprofit Terms; Industry Terms: Not Available to Industry
How to cite: pcDNA C12 ecDHFR DD YFP HA was a gift from John Hulleman (Addgene plasmid # 192815 ; http://n2t.net/addgene:192815 ; RRID:Addgene_192815)
