>Addgene plasmid #192815 | pcDNA C12 ecDHFR DD YFP HA | depositor partial sequence | sequence record 373745 | covers full coding region
GTGATGCGGTTTTGGCAGTACATCAATGGGCGTGGATAGCGGTTTGACTCACGGGGATTTCCAAGTCTCC
ACCCCATTGACGTCAATGGGAGTTTGTTTTGGCACCAAAATCAACGGGACTTTCCAAAATGTCGTAACAA
CTCCGCCCCATTGACGCAAATGGGCGGTAGGCGTGTACGGTGGGAGGTCTATATAAGCAGAGCTCTCTGG
CTAACTAGAGAACCCACTGCTTACTGGCTTATCGAAATTAATACGACTCACTATAGGGAGACCCAAGCTG
GCTAGTTAAGCTATCAACAAGTTTGTACAAAAAAGCAGGCTTTAAAGGAACCAATTCAGTCGACTGGATC
CGGTACCGGCCACCATGATCAGTCTGATTGCGGCGTTAGCGGTAGATCGCGTTATCGGCATGGAAAACGC
CATGCCGTGGAACCTGCCTGCCGATCTCGCCTGGTTTAAACGCAACACCTTAAATAAACCCGTGATTATG
GGCCGCCATACCTGGGAATCAATCGGTCGTCCGTTGCCAGGACGCAAAAATATTATCCTCAGCAGTCAAC
CGGGTACGGACGATCGCGTAACGCGGGTGAAGTCGGTGGATGAAGCCATCGCGGCGTGTGGTGACGTACC
AGAAATCATGGTGATTGGCGGCGGTCGCGTTTATGAACAGTTCTTGCCAAAAGCGCAAAAACTGTATCTG
TCGCATATCGACGCAGAAGTGGATGGCGACACCCATTTCCCGGATTACGAGCCGGATGACTGGGAATCGG
TATTCAGCGAATTCCACGATGCCGATGCGCTGAACTCTCACAGCTATTGCTTTGAGATTCTGGAGCGGCG
GGCATGCGTGAGCAAGGGCGAGGAGCTGTTCACCGGGGTGGTGCCCATCCTGGTCGAGCTGGACGGCGAC
GTAAACGGCCACAAGTTCAGCGTGTCCGGCGAGGGCGAGGGCGATGCCACCTACGGCAAGCTGACCCTGA
AGTTCATCTGCACCACCGGCAAGCTGCCCGTGCCCTGGCCCACCCTCGTGACCACCTTCGGCTACGGCCT
GCAGTGCTTCGCCCGCTACCCCGACCACATGAAGCAGCACGACTTCTTCAAGTCCGCCATGCCCGAAGGC
TACGTCCAGGAGCGCACCATCTTCTTCAAGGACGACGGCAACTACAAGACCCGCGCCGAGGTGAAGTTCG
AGGGCGACACCCTGGTGAACCGCATCGAGCTGAAGGGCATCGACTTCAAGGAGGACGGCAACATCCTGGG
GCACAAGCTGGAGTACAACTACAACAGCCACAACGTCTATATCATGGCCGACAAGCAGAAGAACGGCATC
AAGGTGAACTTCAAGATCCGCCACAACATCGAGGACGGCAGCGTGCAGCTCGCCGACCACTACCAGCAGA
ACACCCCCATCGGCGACGGCCCCGTGCTGCTGCCCGACAACCACTACCTGAGCTACCAGTCCGCCCTGAG
CAAAGACCCCAACGAGAAGCGCGATCACATGGTCCTGCTGGAGTTCGTGACCGCCGCCGGGATCACTCTC
GGCATGGACGAGCTGTACAAGGTCGACTATCCGTACGACGTACCAGACTACGCATAAAAGGTAAGCCTAT
CCCTAACCCTCTCCTCGGTCTCGATTCTACGCGTACCGGTCATCATCACCATCACCATTGA
